Addgene plasmid #202783: His-ATG3-R265A
Purpose: ATG3 mutant overexpression in E.Coli. 6His-TEVsite-ATG3-R265A-stop
Depositing lab: James Hurley. Depositing organization: University of California, Berkeley. Publication: Three-step docking by WIPI2, ATG16L1, and ATG3 delivers LC3 to the phagophore. Rao S, Skulsuppaisarn M, Strong LM, Ren X, Lazarou M, Hurley JH, Hummer G. Sci Adv. 2024 Feb 9;10(6):eadj8027. doi: 10.1126/sciadv.adj8027. Epub 2024 Feb 7. PubMed 38324698.
Backbone
  Vector backbone: 2BT
  Vector type: Bacterial Expression
Growth in bacteria
  Bacterial resistance: Ampicillin, 100 μg/mL
  Growth temperature: 37°C
  Growth strain: DH5alpha
  Copy number: Low Copy
Gene/Insert
  Gene/Insert name: ATG3
  Species: H. sapiens (human)
  Mutation: R265A
  Entrez Gene: ATG3 (a.k.a. APG3, APG3-LIKE, APG3L, PC3-96, hApg3)
  Tag / fusion protein: 6xHis, TEV (N terminal on insert)
  Cloning method: Ligation Independent Cloning
Terms and licenses: Academic/Nonprofit Terms; Industry Terms: Not Available to Industry
How to cite: His-ATG3-R265A was a gift from James Hurley (Addgene plasmid # 202783 ; http://n2t.net/addgene:202783 ; RRID:Addgene_202783)
