[The description below was written by a language model from this plasmid's Addgene catalogue record and pLannotate feature annotations shown in this document.]
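Description:
His-ATG3-R265A is a bacterial expression plasmid built on the 2BT backbone for overproducing a point mutant of human ATG3 in E. coli. The sequenced record is about 5.7 kb and has a pBR322-like architecture. It carries a ColE1/pMB1-family origin together with the bom mobility region and the rop gene, which holds copy number down and agrees with the low-copy designation in the catalogue entry. Selection is by ampicillin through a β-lactamase gene under its own promoter. Two fragments of the tetracycline efflux gene and its tet promoter flank the expression cassette. These look like remnants of a tetracycline resistance gene interrupted by the cassette, so tetracycline resistance should not be expected.

The expression cassette is driven by a T7 promoter with the phage T7 gene 10 ribosome binding site and ends at a T7 terminator, so it needs a host that supplies T7 RNA polymerase. No lac operator or lacI gene appears in the feature table. The open reading frame encodes an N-terminal 6xHis tag, a TEV protease cleavage site and full-length ATG3 with the R265A substitution followed by a stop codon; the insert was introduced by ligation-independent cloning. The His tag allows metal-affinity purification, and TEV cleavage can then remove it. A short gene 10-derived fragment annotated after the ATG3 stop codon is probably backbone sequence and not part of the product.

ATG3 is the E2-like enzyme that transfers ATG8-family proteins such as LC3 onto phosphatidylethanolamine during autophagy. The associated work concerns how WIPI2, ATG16L1 and ATG3 deliver LC3 to the phagophore, so this construct most likely supplies recombinant mutant protein for in vitro studies. The record does not state the specific effect of R265A.
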