Features (pLannotate 1.2.2; 16 found; start..end, strand, type, name):
    604..1504    -  CDS            TcR (fragment): tetracycline efflux protein; tet; confers resistance to tetracycline
   1526..1544    +  promoter       T7 promoter: promoter for bacteriophage T7 RNA polymerase
   1633..1655    +  RBS            RBS: efficient ribosome binding site from bacteriophage T7 gene 10 (Olins and Rangwala, 1989)
   1675..1692    +  CDS            6xHis: 6xHis affinity tag
   1693..1709    +  CDS            TEV site (fragment): tobacco etch virus (TEV) protease recognition and cleavage site
   1720..2661    +  CDS            ATG3: ATG3_HUMAN - Also known as APG3, APG3L. Experimental evidence at protein level: Swiss-Prot protein existence level 1. E2 conjugating enzyme required for the cytoplasm to vacuole transport (Cvt), autophagy, and mitochondrial homeostasis. Responsible for the E2-like covalent binding of phosphatidylethanolamine to the C- terminal Gly of ATG8-like proteins (GABARAP, GABARAPL1, GABARAPL2 or MAP1LC3A). The ATG12-ATG5 conjugate plays a role of an E3 and promotes the transfer of ATG8-like proteins from ATG3 to phosphatidylethanolamine (PE). This step is required for the membrane association of ATG8-li
   2750..2799    +  CDS            SET1 (fragment): solubility-enhancement tag derived from T7 phage gene 10B
   2807..2854    +  terminator     T7 terminator: transcription terminator for bacteriophage T7 RNA polymerase
   2880..3172    -  CDS            TcR (fragment): tetracycline efflux protein; tet; confers resistance to tetracycline
   3220..3248    -  promoter       tet promoter: E. coli promoter for tetracycline efflux protein gene
   3361..3465    +  promoter       AmpR promoter: bla
   3466..4326    +  CDS            AmpR: β-lactamase; bla; confers resistance to ampicillin, carbenicillin, and related antibiotics
   4497..5085    +  rep_origin     ori: high-copy-number ColE1/pMB1/pBR322/pUC origin of replication
   5271..5410    -  misc_feature   bom: basis of mobility region from pBR322
   5512..5703    -  CDS            rop: Rop protein, which maintains plasmids at low copy number; rop
   5720..362     +  CDS            YPB1_ECOLX (across the origin): Protein predicted: Swiss-Prot protein existence level 4. From Escherichia coli.
>Addgene plasmid #202783 | His-ATG3-R265A | addgene full sequence | sequence record 401347 | Addgene NGS Result
GGGTAATGATACCGATGAAACGAGAGAGGATGCTCACGATACGGGTTACTGATGATGAACATGCCCGGTT
ACTGGAACGTTGTGAGGGTAAACAACTGGCGGTATGGATGCGGCGGGACCAGAGAAAAATCACTCAGGGT
CAATGCCAGCGCTTCGTTAATACAGATGTAGGTGTTCCACAGGGTAGCCAGCAGCATCCTGCGATGCAGA
TCCGGAACATAATGGTGCAGGGCGCTGACTTCCGCGTTTCCAGACTTTACGAAACACGGAAACCGAAGAC
CATTCATGTTGTTGCTCAGGTCGCAGACGTTTTGCAGCAGCAGTCGCTTCACGTTCGCTCGCGTATCGGT
GATTCATTCTGCTAACCAGTAAGGCAACCCCGCCAGCCTAGCCGGGTCCTCAACGACAGGAGCACGATCA
TGCGCACCCGTGGCCAGGACCCAACGCTGCCCGAGATGCGCCGCGTGCGGCTGCTGGAGATGGCGGACGC
GATGGATATGTTCTGCCAAGGGTTGGTTTGCGCATTCACAGTTCTCCGCAAGAATTGATTGGCTCCAATT
CTTGGAGTGGTGAATCCGTTAGCGAGGTGCCGCCGGCTTCCATTCAGGTCGAGGTGGCCCGGCTCCATGC
ACCGCGACGCAACGCGGGGAGGCAGACAAGGTATAGGGCGGCGCCTACAATCCATGCCAACCCGTTCCAT
GTGCTCGCCGAGGCGGCATAAATCGCCGTGACGATCAGCGGTCCAATGATCGAAGTTAGGCTGGTAAGAG
CCGCGAGCGATCCTTGAAGCTGTCCCTGATGGTCGTCATCTACCTGCCTGGACAGCATGGCCTGCAACGC
GGGCATCCCGATGCCGCCGGAAGCGAGAAGAATCATAATGGGGAAGGCCATCCAGCCTCGCGTCGCGAAC
GCCAGCAAGACGTAGCCCAGCGCGTCGGCCGCCATGCCGGCGATAATGGCCTGCTTCTCGCCGAAACGTT
TGGTGGCGGGACCAGTGACGAAGGCTTGAGCGAGGGCGTGCAAGATTCCGAATACCGCAAGCGACAGGCC
GATCATCGTCGCGCTCCAGCGAAAGCGGTCCTCGCCGAAAATGACCCAGAGCGCTGCCGGCACCTGTCCT
ACGAGTTGCATGATAAAGAAGACAGTCATAAGTGCGGCGACGATAGTCATGCCCCGCGCCCACCGGAAGG
AGCTGACTGGGTTGAAGGCTCTCAAGGGCATCGGTCGACGCTCTCCCTTATGCGACTCCTGCATTAGGAA
GCAGCCCAGTAGTAGGTTGAGGCCGTTGAGCACCGCCGCCGCAAGGAATGGTGCATGCAAGGAGATGGCG
CCCAACAGTCCCCCGGCCACGGGGCCTGCCACCATACCCACGCCGAAACAAGCGCTCATGAGCCCGAAGT
GGCGAGCCCGATCTTCCCCATCGGTGATGTCGGCGATATAGGCGCCAGCAACCGCACCTGTGGCGCCGGT
GATGCCGGCCACGATGCGTCCGGCGTAGAGGATCGAGATCTCGATCCCGCGAAATTAATACGACTCACTA
TAGGGAGACCACAACGGTTTCCCTCTAGTGCCGGCTCCGGAGAGCTCTTTAATTAAGCGGCCGCCCTGCA
GGACTCGAGTTCTAGAAATAATTTTGTTTAACTTTAAGAAGGAGATATACATATGAAATCTTCTCACCAT
CACCATCACCATGAAAACCTGTACTTCCAATCCAATGCAATGCAGAATGTGATTAATACTGTGAAGGGAA
AGGCACTGGAAGTGGCTGAGTACCTGACCCCGGTCCTCAAGGAATCAAAGTTTAAGGAAACAGGTGTAAT
TACCCCAGAAGAGTTTGTGGCAGCTGGAGATCACCTAGTCCACCACTGTCCAACATGGCAATGGGCTACA
GGGGAAGAATTGAAAGTGAAGGCATACCTACCAACAGGCAAACAATTTTTGGTAACCAAAAATGTGCCGT
GCTATAAGCGGTGCAAACAGATGGAATATTCAGATGAATTGGAAGCTATCATTGAAGAAGATGATGGTGA
TGGCGGATGGGTAGATACATATCACAACACAGGTATTACAGGAATAACGGAAGCCGTTAAAGAGATCACA
CTGGAAAATAAGGACAATATAAGGCTTCAAGATTGCTCAGCACTATGTGAAGAGGAAGAAGATGAAGATG
AAGGAGAAGCTGCAGATATGGAAGAATATGAAGAGAGTGGATTGTTGGAAACAGATGAGGCTACCCTAGA
TACAAGGAAAATAGTAGAAGCTTGTAAAGCCAAAACTGATGCTGGCGGTGAAGATGCTATTTTGCAAACC
AGAACTTATGACCTTTACATCACTTATGATAAATATTACCAGACTCCACGATTATGGTTGTTTGGCTATG
ATGAGCAACGGCAGCCTTTAACAGTTGAGCACATGTATGAAGACATCAGTCAGGATCATGTGAAGAAAAC
AGTGACCATTGAAAATCACCCTCATCTGCCACCACCTCCCATGTGTTCAGTTCACCCATGCGCCCATGCT
GAGGTGATGAAGAAAATCATTGAGACTGTTGCAGAAGGAGGGGGAGAACTTGGAGTTCATATGTATCTTC
TTATTTTCTTGAAATTTGTACAAGCTGTCATTCCAACAATAGAATATGACTACACAAGACACTTCACAAT
GTAATAATAACATTGGAAGTGGATAACGGATCCGCGATCGCGGCGCGCCACCTGGTGGCCGGCCGGTACC
ACGCGTGCGCGCTGATCCGGCTGCTAACAAAGCCCGAAAGGAAGCTGAGTTGGCTGCTGCCACCGCTGAG
CAATAACTAGCATAACCCCTTGGGGCCTCTAAACGGGTCTTGAGGGGTTTTTTGCTGAAAGGAGGAACTA
TATCCGGATATCCACAGGACGGGTGTGGTCGCCATGATCGCGTAGTCGATAGTGGCTCCAAGTAGCGAAG
CGAGCAGGACTGGGCGGCGGCCAAAGCGGTCGGACAGTGCTCCGAGAACGGGTGCGCATAGAAATTGCAT
CAACGCATATAGCGCTAGCAGCACGCCATAGTGACTGGCGATGCTGTCGGAATGGACGATATCCCGCAAG
AGGCCCGGCAGTACCGGCATAACCAAGCCTATGCCTACAGCATCCAGGGTGACGGTGCCGAGGATGACGA
TGAGCGCATTGTTAGATTTCATACACGGTGCCTGACTGCGTTAGCAATTTAACTGTGATAAACTACCGCA
TTAAAGCTTATCGATGATAAGCTGTCAAACATGAGAATTCTTGAAGACGAAAGGGCCTCGTGATACGCCT
ATTTTTATAGGTTAATGTCATGATAATAATGGTTTCTTAGACGTCAGGTGGCACTTTTCGGGGAAATGTG
CGCGGAACCCCTATTTGTTTATTTTTCTAAATACATTCAAATATGTATCCGCTCATGAGACAATAACCCT
GATAAATGCTTCAATAACATTGAAAAAGGAAGAGTATGAGTATTCAACATTTCCGTGTCGCCCTTATTCC
CTTTTTTGCGGCATTTTGCCTTCCTGTTTTTGCTCACCCAGAAACGCTGGTGAAAGTAAAAGATGCTGAA
GATCAGTTGGGTGCACGAGTGGGTTACATCGAACTGGATCTCAACAGCGGTAAGATCCTTGAGAGTTTTC
GCCCCGAAGAACGTTTTCCAATGATGAGCACTTTTAAAGTTCTGCTATGTGGCGCGGTATTATCCCGTGT
TGACGCCGGGCAAGAGCAACTCGGTCGCCGCATACACTATTCTCAGAATGACTTGGTTGAGTACTCACCA
GTCACAGAAAAGCATCTTACGGATGGCATGACAGTAAGAGAATTATGCAGTGCTGCCATAACCATGAGTG
ATAACACTGCGGCCAACTTACTTCTGACAACGATCGGAGGACCGAAGGAGCTAACCGCTTTTTTGCACAA
CATGGGGGATCATGTAACTCGCCTTGATCGTTGGGAACCGGAGCTGAATGAAGCCATACCAAACGACGAG
CGTGACACCACGATGCCTGCAGCAATGGCAACAACGTTGCGCAAACTATTAACTGGCGAACTACTTACTC
TAGCTTCCCGGCAACAATTAATAGACTGGATGGAGGCGGATAAAGTTGCAGGACCACTTCTGCGCTCGGC
CCTTCCGGCTGGCTGGTTTATTGCTGATAAATCTGGAGCCGGTGAGCGTGGGTCTCGCGGTATCATTGCA
GCACTGGGGCCAGATGGTAAGCCCTCCCGTATCGTAGTTATCTACACGACGGGGAGTCAGGCAACTATGG
ATGAACGAAATAGACAGATCGCTGAGATAGGTGCCTCACTGATTAAGCATTGGTAACTGTCAGACCAAGT
TTACTCATATATACTTTAGATTGATTTAAAACTTCATTTTTAATTTAAAAGGATCTAGGTGAAGATCCTT
TTTGATAATCTCATGACCAAAATCCCTTAACGTGAGTTTTCGTTCCACTGAGCGTCAGACCCCGTAGAAA
AGATCAAAGGATCTTCTTGAGATCCTTTTTTTCTGCGCGTAATCTGCTGCTTGCAAACAAAAAAACCACC
GCTACCAGCGGTGGTTTGTTTGCCGGATCAAGAGCTACCAACTCTTTTTCCGAAGGTAACTGGCTTCAGC
AGAGCGCAGATACCAAATACTGTCCTTCTAGTGTAGCCGTAGTTAGGCCACCACTTCAAGAACTCTGTAG
CACCGCCTACATACCTCGCTCTGCTAATCCTGTTACCAGTGGCTGCTGCCAGTGGCGATAAGTCGTGTCT
TACCGGGTTGGACTCAAGACGATAGTTACCGGATAAGGCGCAGCGGTCGGGCTGAACGGGGGGTTCGTGC
ACACAGCCCAGCTTGGAGCGAACGACCTACACCGAACTGAGATACCTACAGCGTGAGCTATGAGAAAGCG
CCACGCTTCCCGAAGGGAGAAAGGCGGACAGGTATCCGGTAAGCGGCAGGGTCGGAACAGGAGAGCGCAC
GAGGGAGCTTCCAGGGGGAAACGCCTGGTATCTTTATAGTCCTGTCGGGTTTCGCCACCTCTGACTTGAG
CGTCGATTTTTGTGATGCTCGTCAGGGGGGCGGAGCCTATGGAAAAACGCCAGCAACGCGGCCTTTTTAC
GGTTCCTGGCCTTTTGCTGGCCTTTTGCTCACATGTTCTTTCCTGCGTTATCCCCTGATTCTGTGGATAA
CCGTATTACCGCCTTTGAGTGAGCTGATACCGCTCGCCGCAGCCGAACGACCGAGCGCAGCGAGTCAGTG
AGCGAGGAAGCGGAAGAGCGCCTGATGCGGTATTTTCTCCTTACGCATCTGTGCGGTATTTCACACCGCA
ATGGTGCACTCTCAGTACAATCTGCTCTGATGCCGCATAGTTAAGCCAGTATACACTCCGCTATCGCTAC
GTGACTGGGTCATGGCTGCGCCCCGACACCCGCCAACACCCGCTGACGCGCCCTGACGGGCTTGTCTGCT
CCCGGCATCCGCTTACAGACAAGCTGTGACCGTCTCCGGGAGCTGCATGTGTCAGAGGTTTTCACCGTCA
TCACCGAAACGCGCGAGGCAGCTGCGGTAAAGCTCATCAGCGTGGTCGTGAAGCGATTCACAGATGTCTG
CCTGTTCATCCGCGTCCAGCTCGTTGAGTTTCTCCAGAAGCGTTAATGTCTGGCTTCTGATAAAGCGGGC
CATGTTAAGGGCGGTTTTTTCCTGTTTGGTCACTGATGCCTCCGTGTAAGGGGGATTTCTGTTCATGG
