>Addgene plasmid #202783 | His-ATG3-R265A | depositor partial sequence | sequence record 393552 | ATG3-R265A (LIC insertion)
ATGCAGAATGTGATTAATACTGTGAAGGGAAAGGCACTGGAAGTGGCTGAGTACCTGACCCCGGTCCTCA
AGGAATCAAAGTTTAAGGAAACAGGTGTAATTACCCCAGAAGAGTTTGTGGCAGCTGGAGATCACCTAGT
CCACCACTGTCCAACATGGCAATGGGCTACAGGGGAAGAATTGAAAGTGAAGGCATACCTACCAACAGGC
AAACAATTTTTGGTAACCAAAAATGTGCCGTGCTATAAGCGGTGCAAACAGATGGAATATTCAGATGAAT
TGGAAGCTATCATTGAAGAAGATGATGGTGATGGCGGATGGGTAGATACATATCACAACACAGGTATTAC
AGGAATAACGGAAGCCGTTAAAGAGATCACACTGGAAAATAAGGACAATATAAGGCTTCAAGATTGCTCA
GCACTATGTGAAGAGGAAGAAGATGAAGATGAAGGAGAAGCTGCAGATATGGAAGAATATGAAGAGAGTG
GATTGTTGGAAACAGATGAGGCTACCCTAGATACAAGGAAAATAGTAGAAGCTTGTAAAGCCAAAACTGA
TGCTGGCGGTGAAGATGCTATTTTGCAAACCAGAACTTATGACCTTTACATCACTTATGATAAATATTAC
CAGACTCCACGATTATGGTTGTTTGGCTATGATGAGCAACGGCAGCCTTTAACAGTTGAGCACATGTATG
AAGACATCAGTCAGGATCATGTGAAGAAAACAGTGACCATTGAAAATCACCCTCATCTGCCACCACCTCC
CATGTGTTCAGTTCACCCATGCGCCCATGCTGAGGTGATGAAGAAAATCATTGAGACTGTTGCAGAAGGA
GGGGGAGAACTTGGAGTTCATATGTATCTTCTTATTTTCTTGAAATTTGTACAAGCTGTCATTCCAACAA
TAGAATATGACTACACAAGACACTTCACAATG
